Addgene plasmid #251136: pCX:Gachapin-4B-P2A-EBFP2
Purpose: Gachapin-B with a transfection marker EBFP2
Depositing lab: Takeharu Nagai. Depositing organization: The University of Osaka. Publication: Fluorescent indicators for visualizing dynamic contact between cells and between processes originating from a single cell. Kanadome T, Hoshino N, Jitsuki S, Hashimoto H, Yagi T, Nagai T. Cell Rep Methods. 2026 Jan 23:101292. doi: 10.1016/j.crmeth.2025.101292. PubMed 41579865.
Backbone
  Vector backbone: pCX
  Backbone size w/o insert (bp): 4692
  Total vector size (bp): 7224
  Vector type: Mammalian Expression
Growth in bacteria
  Bacterial resistance: Ampicillin, 100 μg/mL
  Growth temperature: 37°C
  Growth strain: DH5alpha
  Copy number: High Copy
Gene/Insert
  Gene/Insert name: Gachapin-4B
  Species: Synthetic
  Insert size (bp): 2532
  Promoter: Chicken β-actin promoter
  Tag / fusion protein: P2A-EBFP2 (C terminal on insert)
  Cloning method: Restriction Enzyme; 5′ cloning site EcoRI (not destroyed); 3′ cloning site BglII (not destroyed)
  Sequencing primers: 5′ CTTCTGGCGTGTGACCGG; 3′ GCTTCATGATGTCCCCAT
Resource information
  A portion of this plasmid was derived from a plasmid made by: Kanadome et al. Commun Biol. 2022. doi: 10.1038/s42003-022-04023-2
Terms and licenses: Academic/Nonprofit Terms; Industry Terms: Not Available to Industry
How to cite: pCX:Gachapin-4B-P2A-EBFP2 was a gift from Takeharu Nagai (Addgene plasmid # 251136 ; http://n2t.net/addgene:251136 ; RRID:Addgene_251136)
