[The description below was written by a language model from this plasmid's Addgene catalogue record and pLannotate feature annotations shown in this document.]
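Description:
pCX:Gachapin-4B-P2A-EBFP2 is a mammalian expression plasmid of about 7.2 kb built on the pCX backbone. It is propagated in E. coli as a high-copy plasmid through a ColE1/pUC-type origin and selected with ampicillin via the β-lactamase (AmpR) gene and its own promoter. The backbone also carries remnants of the lac promoter/operator region, an SV40 origin of replication that can support episomal amplification in cells expressing SV40 large T antigen, and an SV40 polyadenylation signal.

Expression is driven by the CAG-type arrangement typical of pCX: the CMV immediate-early enhancer, the chicken β-actin promoter and a chimeric chicken β-actin/rabbit β-globin intron, with a rabbit β-globin poly(A) signal terminating the transcript. This gives strong constitutive expression in many mammalian cell types. The synthetic insert, Gachapin-4B (about 2.5 kb, cloned between EcoRI and BglII), is annotated as containing a short fragment matching mouse acrosin at its N terminus, which plausibly acts as a secretion signal, then a region matching tdTomato, and then a fragment of Thy1.1, a GPI-anchored surface glycoprotein. This layout suggests a fluorescent-protein-derived module displayed on the outer cell surface, although the record does not spell out the design or how the tdTomato-like portion may be modified. A P2A self-cleaving peptide follows, linking the indicator to EBFP2 so that a separate blue fluorescent protein is made from the same transcript and marks transfected cells.

According to the record, this is the "B" component of the Gachapin system. The associated publication describes these as fluorescent indicators for visualizing dynamic contacts between cells and between processes originating from a single cell.
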