Features (pLannotate 1.2.2; 20 found; start..end, strand, type, name):
      5..384     +  enhancer       CMV enhancer: human cytomegalovirus immediate early enhancer
    386..661     +  promoter       chicken β-actin promoter: No description available
    662..1678    +  intron         chimeric intron: chimera between introns from chicken β-actin and rabbit β-globin
   1676..1747    +  CDS            HBB (fragment): HBB_LEPEU - Experimental evidence at protein level: Swiss-Prot protein existence level 1. Involved in oxygen transport from the lung to the various peripheral tissues. From Lepus europaeus (European hare).
   1739..1810    +  CDS            Acr (fragment): ACRO_MOUSE - Experimental evidence at protein level: Swiss-Prot protein existence level 1. Acrosin is the major protease of mammalian spermatozoa. It is a serine protease of trypsin-like cleavage specificity, it is synthesized in a zymogen form, proacrosin and stored in the acrosome. From Mus musculus (Mouse).
   1841..3244    +  CDS            tdTomato: tdTomato is a basic (constitutively fluorescent) orange fluorescent protein published in 2004, derived from Discosoma sp.. It is reported to be a somewhat slowly-maturing tandem dimer with low acid sensitivity.
   3373..3466    +  CDS            Thy1.1 (fragment): mouse GPI-anchored cell surface glycoprotein of the immunoglobulin superfamily This allele of Thy1 is also known as CD90.1.
   3536..4252    +  CDS            EBFP2: enhanced blue variant of GFP (Ai et al., 2007) mammalian codon-optimized
   4321..4376    +  polyA_signal   β-globin poly(A) signal: rabbit β-globin polyadenylation signal (Gil and Proudfoot, 1987)
   4761..4777    -  protein_bind   lac operator: The lac repressor binds to the lac operator to inhibit transcription in E. coli. This inhibition can be relieved by adding lactose or isopropyl-β-D-thiogalactopyranoside (IPTG). lac repressor encoded by lacI
   4785..4815    -  promoter       lac promoter: promoter for the E. coli lac operon
   4830..4851    -  protein_bind   CAP binding site: CAP binding activates transcription in the presence of cAMP. E. coli catabolite activator protein
   4864..4903    -  CDS            lacI (fragment): lac repressor; lacI; The lac repressor binds to the lac operator to inhibit transcription in E. coli. This inhibition can be relieved by adding lactose or isopropyl-β-D-thiogalactopyranoside (IPTG).
   4910..4932    +  promoter       SV40 promoter (fragment): SV40 enhancer and early promoter
   4956..5091    +  rep_origin     SV40 ori: SV40 origin of replication
   5111..5245    +  polyA_signal   SV40 poly(A) signal: SV40 polyadenylation signal
   5247..5301    -  CDS            lacI (fragment): lac repressor; lacI; The lac repressor binds to the lac operator to inhibit transcription in E. coli. This inhibition can be relieved by adding lactose or isopropyl-β-D-thiogalactopyranoside (IPTG).
   5484..6072    -  rep_origin     ori: high-copy-number ColE1/pMB1/pBR322/pUC origin of replication
   6243..7103    -  CDS            AmpR: β-lactamase; bla; confers resistance to ampicillin, carbenicillin, and related antibiotics
   7104..7208    -  promoter       AmpR promoter: bla
>Addgene plasmid #251136 | pCX:Gachapin-4B-P2A-EBFP2 | addgene full sequence | sequence record 500334 | Addgene NGS Result
GGTCGACATTGATTATTGACTAGTTATTAATAGTAATCAATTACGGGGTCATTAGTTCATAGCCCATATA
TGGAGTTCCGCGTTACATAACTTACGGTAAATGGCCCGCCTGGCTGACCGCCCAACGACCCCCGCCCATT
GACGTCAATAATGACGTATGTTCCCATAGTAACGCCAATAGGGACTTTCCATTGACGTCAATGGGTGGAG
TATTTACGGTAAACTGCCCACTTGGCAGTACATCAAGTGTATCATATGCCAAGTACGCCCCCTATTGACG
TCAATGACGGTAAATGGCCCGCCTGGCATTATGCCCAGTACATGACCTTATGGGACTTTCCTACTTGGCA
GTACATCTACGTATTAGTCATCGCTATTACCATGGTCGAGGTGAGCCCCACGTTCTGCTTCACTCTCCCC
ATCTCCCCCCCCTCCCCACCCCCAATTTTGTATTTATTTATTTTTTAATTATTTTGTGCAGCGATGGGGG
CGGGGGGGGGGGGGGGGCGCGCCAGGCGGGGCGGGGCGGGGCGAGGGGCGGGGCGGGGCGAGGCGGAGAG
GTGCGGCGGCAGCCAATCAGAGCGGCGCGCTCCGAAAGTTTCCTTTTATGGCGAGGCGGCGGCGGCGGCG
GCCCTATAAAAAGCGAAGCGCGCGGCGGGCGGGAGTCGCTGCGCGCTGCCTTCGCCCCGTGCCCCGCTCC
GCCGCCGCCTCGCGCCGCCCGCCCCGGCTCTGACTGACCGCGTTACTCCCACAGGTGAGCGGGCGGGACG
GCCCTTCTCCTCCGGGCTGTAATTAGCGCTTGGTTTAATGACGGCTTGTTTCTTTTCTGTGGCTGCGTGA
AAGCCTTGAGGGGCTCCGGGAGGGCCCTTTGTGCGGGGGGAGCGGCTCGGGGGGTGCGTGCGTGTGTGTG
TGCGTGGGGAGCGCCGCGTGCGGCTCCGCGCTGCCCGGCGGCTGTGAGCGCTGCGGGCGCGGCGCGGGGC
TTTGTGCGCTCCGCAGTGTGCGCGAGGGGAGCGCGGCCGGGGGCGGTGCCCCGCGGTGCGGGGGGGGCTG
CGAGGGGAACAAAGGCTGCGTGCGGGGTGTGTGCGTGGGGGGGTGAGCAGGGGGTGTGGGCGCGTCGGTC
GGGCTGCAACCCCCCCTGCACCCCCCTCCCCGAGTTGCTGAGCACGGCCCGGCTTCGGGTGCGGGGCTCC
GTACGGGGCGTGGCGCGGGGCTCGCCGTGCCGGGCGGGGGGTGGCGGCAGGTGGGGGTGCCGGGCGGGGC
GGGGCCGCCTCGGGCCGGGGAGGGCTCGGGGGAGGGGCGCGGCGGCCCCCGGAGCGCCGGCGGCTGTCGA
GGCGCGGCGAGCCGCAGCCATTGCCTTTTATGGTAATCGTGCGAGAGGGCGCAGGGACTTCCTTTGTCCC
AAATCTGTGCGGAGCCGAAATCTGGGAGGCGCCGCCGCACCCCCTCTAGCGGGCGCGGGGCGAAGCGGTG
CGGCGCCGGCAGGAAGGAAATGGGCGGGGAGGGCCTTCGTGCGTCGCCGCGCCGCCGTCCCCTTCTCCCT
CTCCAGCCTCGGGGCTGTCCGCGGGGGGACGGCTGCCTTCGGGGGGGACGGGGCAGGGCGGGGTTCGGCT
TCTGGCGTGTGACCGGCGGCTCTAGAGCCTCTGCTAACCATGTTCATGCCTTCTTCTTTTTCCTACAGCT
CCTGGGCAACGTGCTGGTTATTGTGCTGTCTCATCATTTTGGCAAAGAATTCGCCACCATGGTAGAGATG
CTGCCAACTGTCGCTGTGCTGGTCTTGGCAGTGTCCGTGGTTGCCAAGGATAACACCACGCTGCAGGAGT
TCGCCACCGCTAGCGCTACAATCAAAGAGTTTATGCGGTTCAAGGTCCGCATGGAAGGGAGTATGAATGG
ACATGAGTTCGAGATTGAAGGCGAAGGGGAGGGAAGGCCATACGAAGGTACACAAACTGCCAAGCTCAAA
GTAACCAAAGGTGGACCATTGCCCTTTGCATGGGACATACTCTCTCCACAGATCATGTATGGCAGCAAGG
CATATGTACGCCACCCTGCCGATATCCCCGATTACAAGAAATTGCCCTTTCCTGAGGGGTTCAAATGGGA
AAGGGTAATGAATTTTGAGGATGGGGGGCTTGTAACCGTTACCCAGGACTCTTCTCTGCAAGACGGCACC
CTGATATGCAAGGTTAAAATTCGCGGCACTAATTTCCCTCCTGATGGGCCAGTGATGCAAAAGAAAACAA
TGGGATGGGAAGCCTCAACAGAGATGCTGTATCCCAAAGACGGGGTATTGAAGGGCCATAGCTATCAAGC
ACTGAAACTTAAGGATGGTGGGCACTACCTGGTCGAGTTTGAGACAATATATATGGCAAAGAAACCAGTA
CAGCTCCCTGGGGACTATTGTGTCGACACAAAACTCGACATCACATCCCACAATGAAGACTATACTATTG
TGGAGCAATATGGAAGGAGTGAGGGACGGCATCGGCTTGGGATGGACGAGCGCTATAAGGGCGGTTCAGG
TGGTTCTGGTGGTAGCGGCGGATCAGGAGGTTCCGGTGGCAGTGCTAGCGCTACAATCAAAGAGTTTATG
CGGTTCAAGGTCCGCATGGAAGGGAGTATGAATGGACATGAGTTCGAGATTGAAGGCGAAGGGGAGGGAA
GGCCATACGAAGGTACACAAACTGCCAAGCTCAAAGTAACCAAAGGTGGACCATTGCCCTTTGCATGGGA
CATACTCTCTCCACAGATCATGTATGGCAGCAAGGCATATGTACGCCACCCTGCCGATATCCCCGATTAC
AAGAAATTGCCCTTTCCTGAGGGGTTCAAATGGGAAAGGGTAATGAATTTTGAGGATGGGGGGCTTGTAA
CCGTTACCCAGGACTCTTCTCTGCAAGACGGCACCCTGATATGCAAGGTTAAAATTCGCGGCACTAATTT
CCCTCCTGATGGGCCAGTGATGCAAAAGAAAACAATGGGATGGGAAGCCTCAACAGAGATGCTGTATCCC
AAAGACGGGGTATTGAAGGGCCATAGCTATCAAGCACTGAAACTTAAGGATGGTGGGCACTACCTGGTCG
AGTTTGAGACAATATATATGGCAAAGAAACCAGTACAGCTCCCTGGGGACTATTGTGTCGACACAAAACT
CGACATCACATCCCACAATGAAGACTATACTATTGTGGAGCAATATGGAAGGAGTGAGGGACGGCATCGG
CTTGGGATGGACGAGCGCTATAAGGGCGGTTCAGGTGGTTCTGGTGGTAGCGGCGGATCAGGAGGTTCCG
GTGGCAGTGGTACCGGCAGCACCTCCGGGAGCGGAAAGCCCGGATCTGGAGAGGGCTCTACCAAAGGGTC
CGGACTGGAGAATGGCGGCATAAGCCTGCTGGTTCAGAACACATCCTGGATGCTGCTGCTGCTGCTTTCC
CTCTCCCTCCTCCAAGCCCTGGACTTCATTTCTCTGGGATCCGGTGGCGCGACAAACTTTAGCTTGCTGA
AGCAAGCTGGTGACGTTGAGGAGAATCCCGGACCAGTGAGCAAGGGCGAGGAGCTGTTCACCGGGGTGGT
GCCCATCCTGGTCGAGCTGGACGGCGACGTAAACGGCCACAAGTTCAGCGTGAGGGGCGAGGGCGAGGGC
GATGCCACCAACGGCAAGCTGACCCTGAAGTTCATCTGCACCACCGGCAAGCTGCCCGTGCCCTGGCCCA
CCCTCGTGACCACCCTGAGCCACGGCGTGCAGTGCTTCGCCCGCTACCCCGACCACATGAAGCAGCACGA
CTTCTTCAAGTCCGCCATGCCCGAAGGCTACGTCCAGGAGCGCACCATCTTCTTCAAGGACGACGGCACC
TACAAGACCCGCGCCGAGGTGAAGTTCGAGGGCGACACCCTGGTGAACCGCATCGAGCTGAAGGGCGTCG
ACTTCAAGGAGGACGGCAACATCCTGGGGCACAAGCTGGAGTACAACTTCAACAGCCACAACATCTATAT
CATGGCCGTCAAGCAGAAGAACGGCATCAAGGTGAACTTCAAGATCCGCCACAACGTGGAGGACGGCAGC
GTGCAGCTCGCCGACCACTACCAGCAGAACACCCCCATCGGCGACGGCCCCGTGCTGCTGCCCGACAGCC
ACTACCTGAGCACCCAGTCCGTGCTGAGCAAAGACCCCAACGAGAAGCGCGATCACATGGTCCTGCTGGA
GTTCCGCACCGCCGCCGGGATCACTCTCGGCATGGACGAGCTGTACAAGTAAAGATCTTTTTCCCTCTGC
CAAAAATTATGGGGACATCATGAAGCCCCTTGAGCATCTGACTTCTGGCTAATAAAGGAAATTTATTTTC
ATTGCAATAGTGTGTTGGAATTTTTTGTGTCTCTCACTCGGAAGGACATATGGGAGGGCAAATCATTTAA
AACATCAGAATGAGTATTTGGTTTAGAGTTTGGCAACATATGCCCATATGCTGGCTGCCATGAACAAAGG
TTGGCTATAAAGAGGTCATCAGTATATGAAACAGCCCCCTGCTGTCCATTCCTTATTCCATAGAAAAGCC
TTGACTTGAGGTTAGATTTTTTTTATATTTTGTTTTGTGTTATTTTTTTCTTTAACATCCCTAAAATTTT
CCTTACATGTTTTACTAGCCAGATTTTTCCTCCTCTCCTGACTACTCCCAGTCATAGCTGTCCCTCTTCT
CTTATGGAGATCCCTCGACCTGCAGCCCAAGCTTGGCGTAATCATGGTCATAGCTGTTTCCTGTGTGAAA
TTGTTATCCGCTCACAATTCCACACAACATACGAGCCGGAAGCATAAAGTGTAAAGCCTGGGGTGCCTAA
TGAGTGAGCTAACTCACATTAATTGCGTTGCGCTCACTGCCCGCTTTCCAGTCGGGAAACCTGTCGTGCC
AGCGGATCCGCATCTCAATTAGTCAGCAACCATAGTCCCGCCCCTAACTCCGCCCATCCCGCCCCTAACT
CCGCCCAGTTCCGCCCATTCTCCGCCCCATGGCTGACTAATTTTTTTTATTTATGCAGAGGCCGAGGCCG
CCTCGGCCTCTGAGCTATTCCAGAAGTAGTGAGGAGGCTTTTTTGGAGGCCTAGGCTTTTGCAAAAAGCT
AACTTGTTTATTGCAGCTTATAATGGTTACAAATAAAGCAATAGCATCACAAATTTCACAAATAAAGCAT
TTTTTTCACTGCATTCTAGTTGTGGTTTGTCCAAACTCATCAATGTATCTTATCATGTCTGGATCCGCTG
CATTAATGAATCGGCCAACGCGCGGGGAGAGGCGGTTTGCGTATTGGGCGCTCTTCCGCTTCCTCGCTCA
CTGACTCGCTGCGCTCGGTCGTTCGGCTGCGGCGAGCGGTATCAGCTCACTCAAAGGCGGTAATACGGTT
ATCCACAGAATCAGGGGATAACGCAGGAAAGAACATGTGAGCAAAAGGCCAGCAAAAGGCCAGGAACCGT
AAAAAGGCCGCGTTGCTGGCGTTTTTCCATAGGCTCCGCCCCCCTGACGAGCATCACAAAAATCGACGCT
CAAGTCAGAGGTGGCGAAACCCGACAGGACTATAAAGATACCAGGCGTTTCCCCCTGGAAGCTCCCTCGT
GCGCTCTCCTGTTCCGACCCTGCCGCTTACCGGATACCTGTCCGCCTTTCTCCCTTCGGGAAGCGTGGCG
CTTTCTCATAGCTCACGCTGTAGGTATCTCAGTTCGGTGTAGGTCGTTCGCTCCAAGCTGGGCTGTGTGC
ACGAACCCCCCGTTCAGCCCGACCGCTGCGCCTTATCCGGTAACTATCGTCTTGAGTCCAACCCGGTAAG
ACACGACTTATCGCCACTGGCAGCAGCCACTGGTAACAGGATTAGCAGAGCGAGGTATGTAGGCGGTGCT
ACAGAGTTCTTGAAGTGGTGGCCTAACTACGGCTACACTAGAAGAACAGTATTTGGTATCTGCGCTCTGC
TGAAGCCAGTTACCTTCGGAAAAAGAGTTGGTAGCTCTTGATCCGGCAAACAAACCACCGCTGGTAGCGG
TGGTTTTTTTGTTTGCAAGCAGCAGATTACGCGCAGAAAAAAAGGATCTCAAGAAGATCCTTTGATCTTT
TCTACGGGGTCTGACGCTCAGTGGAACGAAAACTCACGTTAAGGGATTTTGGTCATGAGATTATCAAAAA
GGATCTTCACCTAGATCCTTTTAAATTAAAAATGAAGTTTTAAATCAATCTAAAGTATATATGAGTAAAC
TTGGTCTGACAGTTACCAATGCTTAATCAGTGAGGCACCTATCTCAGCGATCTGTCTATTTCGTTCATCC
ATAGTTGCCTGACTCCCCGTCGTGTAGATAACTACGATACGGGAGGGCTTACCATCTGGCCCCAGTGCTG
CAATGATACCGCGAGACCCACGCTCACCGGCTCCAGATTTATCAGCAATAAACCAGCCAGCCGGAAGGGC
CGAGCGCAGAAGTGGTCCTGCAACTTTATCCGCCTCCATCCAGTCTATTAATTGTTGCCGGGAAGCTAGA
GTAAGTAGTTCGCCAGTTAATAGTTTGCGCAACGTTGTTGCCATTGCTACAGGCATCGTGGTGTCACGCT
CGTCGTTTGGTATGGCTTCATTCAGCTCCGGTTCCCAACGATCAAGGCGAGTTACATGATCCCCCATGTT
GTGCAAAAAAGCGGTTAGCTCCTTCGGTCCTCCGATCGTTGTCAGAAGTAAGTTGGCCGCAGTGTTATCA
CTCATGGTTATGGCAGCACTGCATAATTCTCTTACTGTCATGCCATCCGTAAGATGCTTTTCTGTGACTG
GTGAGTACTCAACCAAGTCATTCTGAGAATAGTGTATGCGGCGACCGAGTTGCTCTTGCCCGGCGTCAAT
ACGGGATAATACCGCGCCACATAGCAGAACTTTAAAAGTGCTCATCATTGGAAAACGTTCTTCGGGGCGA
AAACTCTCAAGGATCTTACCGCTGTTGAGATCCAGTTCGATGTAACCCACTCGTGCACCCAACTGATCTT
CAGCATCTTTTACTTTCACCAGCGTTTCTGGGTGAGCAAAAACAGGAAGGCAAAATGCCGCAAAAAAGGG
AATAAGGGCGACACGGAAATGTTGAATACTCATACTCTTCCTTTTTCAATATTATTGAAGCATTTATCAG
GGTTATTGTCTCATGAGCGGATACATATTTGAATGTATTTAGAAAAATAAACAAATAGGGGTTCCGCGCA
CATTTCCCCGAAAAGTGCCACCTG
